Addgene plasmid #136823: pEBTet-SNAP-Cep128
Purpose: Mammalian expression of the centrosomal protein Cep128 N-terminally fused to SNAP-tag
Depositing lab: Kai Johnsson. Depositing organization: Swiss Federal Institute of Technology (EPFL). Publication: Selective chemical crosslinking reveals a Cep57-Cep63-Cep152 centrosomal complex. Lukinavicius G, Lavogina D, Orpinell M, Umezawa K, Reymond L, Garin N, Gonczy P, Johnsson K. Curr Biol. 2013 Feb 4;23(3):265-70. doi: 10.1016/j.cub.2012.12.030. Epub 2013 Jan 17. PubMed 23333316.
Backbone
  Vector backbone: pEBTet
  Backbone size w/o insert (bp): 11264
  Vector type: Mammalian Expression
  Selectable markers: Puromycin
Growth in bacteria
  Bacterial resistance: Ampicillin, 100 μg/mL
  Growth temperature: 37°C
  Growth strain: DH5alpha
  Copy number: High Copy
Gene/Insert
  Gene/Insert name: SNAP-Cep128
  Species: H. sapiens (human), Synthetic
  Insert size (bp): 2181
  Entrez Gene: CEP128 (a.k.a. C14orf145, C14orf61, LEDP/132)
  Promoter: CMV-TetO2
  Tag / fusion protein: FLAG-tag / His-tag (N terminal on insert)
  Cloning method: Gateway Cloning
  Sequencing primers: 5′ CMV_Fwd; 3′ BGH_Rev
Terms and licenses: Academic/Nonprofit Terms; Industry Terms: Not Available to Industry
How to cite: pEBTet-SNAP-Cep128 was a gift from Kai Johnsson (Addgene plasmid # 136823 ; http://n2t.net/addgene:136823 ; RRID:Addgene_136823)
