[The description below was written by a language model from this plasmid's Addgene catalogue record and pLannotate feature annotations shown in this document.]
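Description:
pEBTet-SNAP-Cep128 is an episomal, tetracycline-regulated mammalian expression plasmid built on the pEBTet backbone. It is propagated in E. coli through a high-copy ColE1/pUC-type origin with ampicillin resistance. In mammalian cells it carries the Epstein-Barr virus oriP origin together with an EBNA1 coding sequence, a pairing that allows the plasmid to replicate and be retained as an extrachromosomal element in dividing primate cells. An SV40 promoter-driven puromycin N-acetyltransferase cassette provides selection of cells carrying the plasmid. Short fragments of EBV genes and pBR322 sequences (tet promoter, TcR, bom) appear to be backbone remnants rather than functional parts.

The payload is human CEP128, a centrosomal protein, fused at its N terminus to SNAP-tag. The annotation software labels the SNAP-tag as an MGMT fragment because the tag is an engineered derivative of that DNA repair enzyme; it reacts covalently with benzylguanine substrates such as fluorophores or crosslinkers. A His tag lies immediately upstream of the SNAP sequence, and the catalogue also lists a FLAG tag, which the feature tables do not annotate. The CEP128 sequence was introduced by Gateway cloning and is flanked by attB1 and attB2 sites, followed by a bGH polyadenylation signal. It is annotated only as a fragment of the reference protein.

Expression is driven by a CMV enhancer/promoter carrying two tet operator sites. A separate cassette on the same plasmid (RSV/SV40 promoter elements, β-globin intron, SV40 poly(A)) expresses TetR, which represses the promoter until tetracycline or doxycycline is added. The associated study used chemical crosslinking to probe centrosomal protein complexes. The depositor and sequencing-derived records differ by about 120 nt, mainly within oriP.
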