Features (pLannotate 1.2.2; 31 found; start..end, strand, type, name):
     85..196     +  polyA_signal   bGH poly(A) signal: bovine growth hormone polyadenylation signal
    737..2526    -  rep_origin     oriP: Epstein-Barr virus oriP replication origin (Yates et al., 2000)
   2527..2745    -  CDS            gL (fragment): GL_EBVB9 - Experimental evidence at protein level: Swiss-Prot protein existence level 1. The heterodimer glycoprotein H-glycoprotein L is required for the fusion of viral and plasma membranes leading to virus entry into the host cell. Acts as a functional inhibitor of gH and maintains gH in an inhibited form. Upon binding to host integrins, gL dissociates from gH leading to activation of the viral fusion glycoproteins gB and gH. Fusion of EBV with B-lymphocytes requires the additional receptor- binding protein gp42, which forms a complex with gH/gL. The heterodimer gH/gL targets also host EPHA
   2828..4755    -  CDS            EBNA1 (fragment): Epstein-Barr nuclear antigen 1, also known as EBNA-1 crucial for latent viral infection, and for episomal amplification of vectors containing the oriP origin (Okita et al., 2013)
   4793..5137    -  CDS            BRRF2_EBVB9 (fragment): Protein inferred from homology: Swiss-Prot protein existence level 3. From Epstein-Barr virus (strain B95-8) (HHV-4) (Human herpesvirus 4).
   5140..5163    -  promoter       tet promoter (fragment): E. coli promoter for tetracycline efflux protein gene
   5276..5380    +  promoter       AmpR promoter: bla
   5381..6241    +  CDS            AmpR: β-lactamase; bla; confers resistance to ampicillin, carbenicillin, and related antibiotics
   6412..7000    +  rep_origin     ori: high-copy-number ColE1/pMB1/pBR322/pUC origin of replication
   7046..7169    -  CDS            TcR (fragment): tetracycline efflux protein; tet; confers resistance to tetracycline
   7207..7504    +  promoter       SV40 promoter: SV40 enhancer and early promoter
   7581..8180    +  CDS            PuroR: puromycin N-acetyltransferase; pac from Streptomyces alboniger; confers resistance to puromycin
   8271..8405    +  polyA_signal   SV40 poly(A) signal: SV40 polyadenylation signal
   8527..8579    -  misc_feature   bom (fragment): basis of mobility region from pBR322
   8710..8803    +  ncRNA          Retro dr1: Accession: RF00214 - Retrovirus direct repeat 1 (dr1)
   8839..9100    +  promoter       RSV promoter: Rous sarcoma virus enhancer/promoter
   9126..9186    +  promoter       SV40 promoter (fragment): SV40 early promoter
   9217..9789    +  intron         β-globin intron: intron from rabbit β-globin gene
   9844..9862    +  promoter       T7 promoter: promoter for bacteriophage T7 RNA polymerase
   9873..10493   +  CDS            tetR: TETR2_ECOLX - Experimental evidence at protein level: Swiss-Prot protein existence level 1. TetR is the repressor of the tetracycline resistance element; its N-terminal region forms a helix-turn-helix structure and binds DNA. Binding of tetracycline to TetR reduces the repressor affinity for the tetracycline resistance gene (tetA) promoter operator sites. From Escherichia coli.
  10535..10656   +  polyA_signal   SV40 poly(A) signal: SV40 polyadenylation signal
  10711..11090   +  enhancer       CMV enhancer: human cytomegalovirus immediate early enhancer
  11091..11294   +  promoter       CMV promoter: human cytomegalovirus (CMV) immediate early promoter
  11296..11315   +  promoter       PLtetO-1 promoter (fragment): modified phage lambda PL promoter with tet operator sites (Lutz and Bujard, 1997)
  11317..11336   +  promoter       PLtetO-1 promoter (fragment): modified phage lambda PL promoter with tet operator sites (Lutz and Bujard, 1997)
  11344..11377   +  promoter       TRE3GV promoter (fragment): 3rd-generation Tet-responsive promoter that can be activated by binding of Tet-On® 3G, optimized for retroviral and lentiviral vectors
  11493..11510   +  CDS            9xHis (fragment): 9xHis affinity tag
  11511..12053   +  CDS            MGMT (fragment): MGMT_HUMAN - Experimental evidence at protein level: Swiss-Prot protein existence level 1. Involved in the cellular defense against the biological effects of O6-methylguanine (O6-MeG) and O4-methylthymine (O4-MeT) in DNA. Repairs the methylated nucleobase in DNA by stoichiometrically transferring the methyl group to a cysteine residue in the enzyme. This is a suicide reaction: the enzyme is irreversibly inactivated. From Homo sapiens (Human).
  12096..12120   +  protein_bind   attB1: mutant version of attB; recombination site for the Gateway® BP reaction BP Clonase™
  12123..13343   +  CDS            CEP128 (fragment): CE128_HUMAN - Also known as C14orf145, C14orf61. Experimental evidence at protein level: Swiss-Prot protein existence level 1. From Homo sapiens (Human).
  13435..14      -  protein_bind   attB2 (across the origin): mutant version of attB; recombination site for the Gateway® BP reaction BP Clonase™
>Addgene plasmid #136823 | pEBTet-SNAP-Cep128 | depositor full sequence | sequence record 264078 | Full Sequence
TTGTACAAAGTGGTGATGGCAGCTAGCGGCGCGCCCGGCCGCTCGAGTCTAGAGGGCCCGTTTAAACCCG
CTGATCAGCCTCGACTGTGCCTTCTAGTTGCCAGCCATCTGTTGTTTGCCCCTCCCCCGTGCCTTCCTTG
ACCCTGGAAGGTGCCACTCCCACTGTCCTTTCCTAATAAAATGAGGAAATTGCATCGCATTGTCTGAGTA
GGTGTCATTCTATTCTGGGGGGTGGGGTGGGGCAGGACAGCAAGGGGGAGGATTGGGAAGACAATAGCAG
GCTAGAGGATCGATCCCCGCCCCGGACGAACTAAACCTGACTACGACATCTCTGCCCCTTCTTCGCGGGG
CAGTGCATGTAATCCCTTCAGTTGGTTGGTACAACTTGCCAACTGGGCCCTGTTCCACATGTGACACGGG
GGGGGACCAAACACAAAGGGGTTCTCTGACTGTAGTTGACATCCTTATAAATGGATGTGCACATTTGCCA
ACACTGAGTGGCTTTCATCCTGGAGCAGACTTTGCAGTCTGTGGACTGCAACACAACATTGCCTTTATGT
GTAACTCTTGGCTGAAGCTCTTACACCAATGCTGGGGGACATGTACCTCCCAGGGGCCCAGGAAGACTAC
GGGAGGCTACACCAACGTCAATCAGAGGGGCCTGTGTAGCTACCGATAAGCGGACCCTCAAGAGGGCATT
AGCAATAGTGTTTATAAGGCCCCCTTGTTAACCCTAAACGGGTAGCATATGCTTCCCGGGTAGTAGTATA
TACTATCCAGACTAACCCTAATTCAATAGCATATGTTACCCAACGGGAAGCATATGCTATCGAATTAGGG
TTAGTAAAAGGGTCCTAAGGAACAGCGATATCTCCCACCCCATGAGCTGTCACGGTTTTATTTACATGGG
GTCAGGATTCCACGAGGGTAGTGAACCATTTTAGTCACAAGGGCAGTGGCTGAAGATCAAGGAGCGGGCA
GTGAACTCTCCTGAATCTTCGCCTGCTTCTTCATTCTCCTTCGTTTAGCTAATAGAATAACTGCTGAGTT
GTGAACAGTAAGGTGTATGTGAGGTGCTCGAAAACAAGGTTTCAGGTGACGCCCCCAGAATAAAATTTGG
ACGGGGGGTTCAGTGGTGGCATTGTGCTATGACACCAATATAACCCTCACAAACCCCTTGGGCAATAAAT
ACTAGTGTAGGAATGAAACATTCTGAATATCTTTAACAATAGAAATCCATGGGGTGGGGACAAGCCGTAA
AGACTGGATGTCCATCTCACACGAATTTATGGCTATGGGCAACACATAATCCTAGTGCAATATGATACTG
GGGTTATTAAGATGTGTCCCAGGCAGGGACCAAGACAGGTGAACCATGTTGTTACACTCTATTTGTAACA
AGGGGAAAGAGAGTGGACGCCGACAGCAGCGGACTCCACTGGTTGTCTCTAACACCCCCGAAAATTAAAC
GGGGCTCCACGCCAATGGGGCCCATAAACAAAGACAAGTGGCCACTCTTTTTTTTGAAATTGTGGAGTGG
GGGCACGCGTCAGCCCCCACACGCCGCCCTGCGGTTTTGGACTGTAAAATAAGGGTGTAATAACTTGGCT
GATTGTAACCCCGCTAACCACTGCGGTCAAACCACTTGCCCACAAAACCACTAATGGCACCCCGGGGAAT
ACCTGCATAAGTAGGTGGGCGGGCCAAGATAGGGGCGCGATTGCTGCGATCTGGAGGACAAATTACACAC
ACTTGCGCCTGAGCGCCAAGCACAGGGTTGTTGGTCCTCATATTCACGAGGTCGCTGAGAGCACGGTGGG
CTAATGTTGCCATGGGTAGCATATACTACCCAAATATCTGGATAGCATATGCTATCCTAATCTATATCTG
GGTAGCATAGGCTATCCTAATCTATATCTGGGTAGCATATGCTATCCTAATCTATATCTGGGTAGTATAT
GCTATCCTAATTTATATCTGGGTAGCATAGGCTATCCTAATCTATATCTGGGTAGCATATGCTATCCTAA
TCTATATCTGGGTAGTATATGCTATCCTAATCTGTATCCGGGTAGCATATGCTATCCTAATAGAGATTAG
GGTAGTATATGCTATCCTAATTTATATCTGGGTAGCATATACTACCCAAATATCTGGATAGCATATGCTA
TCCTAATCTATATCTGGGTAGCATATGCTATCCTAATCTATATCTGGGTAGCATAGGCTATCCTAATCTA
TATCTGGGTAGCATATGCTATCCTAATCTATATCTGGGTAGTATATGCTATCCTAATTTATATCTGGGTA
GCATAGGCTATCCTAATCTATATCTGGGTAGCATATGCTATCCTAATCTATATCTGGGTAGTATATGCTA
TCCTAATCTGTATCCGGGTAGCATATGCTATCCTCATGCATATACAGTCAGCATATGATACCCAGTAGTA
GAGTGGGAGTGCTATCCTTTGCATATGCCGCCACCTCCCAAGGGGGCGTGAATTTTCGCTGCTTGTCCTT
TTCCTGCTGGTTGCTCCCATTCTTAGGTGAATTTAAGGAGGCCAGGCTAAAGCCGTCGCATGTCTGATTG
CTCACCAGGTAAATGTCGCTAATGTTTTCCAACGCGAGAAGGTGTTGAGCGCGGAGCTGAGTGACGTGAC
AACATGGGTATGCCCAATTGCCCCATGTTGGGAGGACGAAAATGGTGACAAGACAGATGGCCAGAAATAC
ACCAACAGCACGCATGATGTCTACTGGGGATTTATTCTTTAGTGCGGGGGAATACACGGCTTTTAATACG
ATTGAGGGCGTCTCCTAACAAGTTACATCACTCCTGCCCTTCCTCACCCTCATCTCCATCACCTCCTTCA
TCTCCGTCATCTCCGTCATCACCCTCCGCGGCAGCCCCTTCCACCATAGGTGGAAACCAGGGAGGCAAAT
CTACTCCATCGTCAAAGCTGCACACAGTCACCCTGATATTGCAGGTAGGAGCGGGCTTTGTCATAACAAG
GTCCTTAATCGCATCCTTCAAAACCTCAGCAAATATATGAGTTTGTAAAAAGACCATGAAATAACAGACA
ATGGACTCCCTTAGCGGGCCAGGTTGTGGGCCGGGTCCAGGGGCCATTCCAAAGGGGAGACGACTCAATG
GTGTAAGACGACATTGTGGAATAGCAAGGGCAGTTCCTCGCCTTAGGTTGTAAAGGGAGGTCTTACTACC
TCCATATACGAACACACCGGCGACCCAAGTTCCTTCGTCGGTAGTCCTTTCTACGTGACTCCTAGCCAGG
AGAGCTCTTAAACCTTCTGCAATGTTCTCAAATTTCGGGTTGGAACCTCCTTGACCACGATGCTTTTCCA
AACCACCCTCCTTTTTTGCGCCCTGCCTCCATCACCCTGACCCCGGGGTCCAGTGCTTGGGCCTTCTCCT
GGGTCATCTGCGGGGCCCTGCTCTATCGCTCCCGGGGGCACGTCAGGCTCACCATCTGGGCCACCTTCTT
GGTGGTATTCAAAATAATCGGCTTCCCCTACAGGGTGGAAAAATGGCCTTCTACCTGGAGGGGGCCTGCG
CGGTGGAGACCCGGATGATGATGACTGACTACTGGGACTCCTGGGCCTCTTTTCTCCACGTCCACGACCT
CTCCCCCTGGCTCTTTCACGACTTCCCCCCCTGGCTCTTTCACGTCCTCTACCCCGGCGGCCTCCACTAC
CTCCTCGACCCCGGCCTCCACTACCTCCTCGACCCCGGCCTCCACTGCCTCCTCGACCCCGGCCTCCACC
TCCTGCTCCTGCCCCTCCTGCTCCTGCCCCTCCTCCTGCTCCTGCCCCTCCTGCCCCTCCTGCTCCTGCC
CCTCCTGCCCCTCCTGCTCCTGCCCCTCCTGCCCCTCCTGCTCCTGCCCCTCCTGCCCCTCCTCCTGCTC
CTGCCCCTCCTGCCCCTCCTCCTGCTCCTGCCCCTCCTGCCCCTCCTGCTCCTGCCCCTCCTGCCCCTCC
TGCTCCTGCCCCTCCTGCCCCTCCTGCTCCTGCCCCTCCTGCTCCTGCCCCTCCTGCTCCTGCCCCTCCT
GCTCCTGCCCCTCCTGCCCCTCCTGCCCCTCCTCCTGCTCCTGCCCCTCCTGCTCCTGCCCCTCCTGCCC
CTCCTGCCCCTCCTGCTCCTGCCCCTCCTCCTGCTCCTGCCCCTCCTGCCCCTCCTGCCCCTCCTCCTGC
TCCTGCCCCTCCTGCCCCTCCTCCTGCTCCTGCCCCTCCTCCTGCTCCTGCCCCTCCTGCCCCTCCTGCC
CCTCCTCCTGCTCCTGCCCCTCCTGCCCCTCCTCCTGCTCCTGCCCCTCCTCCTGCTCCTGCCCCTCCTG
CCCCTCCTGCCCCTCCTCCTGCTCCTGCCCCTCCTCCTGCTCCTGCCCCTCCTGCCCCTCCTGCCCCTCC
TGCCCCTCCTCCTGCTCCTGCCCCTCCTCCTGCTCCTGCCCCTCCTGCTCCTGCCCCTCCCGCTCCTGCT
CCTGCTCCTGTTCCACCGTGGGTCCCTTTGCAGCCAATGCAACTTGGACGTTTTTGGGGTCTCCGGACAC
CATCTCTATGTCTTGGCCCTGATCCTGAGCCGCCCGGGGCTCCTGGTCTTCCGCCTCCTCGTCCTCGTCC
TCTTCCCCGTCCTCGTCCATGGTTATCACCCCCTCTTCTTTGAGGTCCACTGCCGCCGGAGCCTTCTGGT
CCAGATGTGTCTCCCTTCTCTCCTAGGCCATTTCCAGGTCCTGTACCTGGCCCCTCGTCAGACATGATTC
ACACTAAAAGAGATCAATAGACATCTTTATTAGACGACGCTCAGTGAATACAGGGAGTGCAGACTCCTGC
CCCCTCCAACAGCCCCCCCACCCTCATCCCCTTCATGGTCGCTGTCAGACAGATCCAGGTCTGAAAATTC
CCCATCCTCCGAACCATCCTCGTCCTCATCACCAATTACTCGCAGCCCGGAAAACTCCCGCTGAACATCC
TCAAGATTTGCGTCCTGAGCCTCAAGCCAGGCCTCAAATTCCTCGTCCCCCTTTTTGCTGGACGGTAGGG
ATGGGGATTCTCGGGACCCCTCCTCTTCCTCTTCAAGGTCACCAGACAGAGATGCTACTGGGGCAACGGA
AGAAAAGCTGGGTGCGGCCTGTGAGGATCAGCTTATCGATGATAAGCTGTCAAACATGAGAATTCTTGAA
GACGAAAGGGCCTCGTGATACGCCTATTTTTATAGGTTAATGTCATGATAATAATGGTTTCTTAGACGTC
AGGTGGCACTTTTCGGGGAAATGTGCGCGGAACCCCTATTTGTTTATTTTTCTAAATACATTCAAATATG
TATCCGCTCATGAGACAATAACCCTGATAAATGCTTCAATAATATTGAAAAAGGAAGAGTATGAGTATTC
AACATTTCCGTGTCGCCCTTATTCCCTTTTTTGCGGCATTTTGCCTTCCTGTTTTTGCTCACCCAGAAAC
GCTGGTGAAAGTAAAAGATGCTGAAGATCAGTTGGGTGCACGAGTGGGTTACATCGAACTGGATCTCAAC
AGCGGTAAGATCCTTGAGAGTTTTCGCCCCGAAGAACGTTTTCCAATGATGAGCACTTTTAAAGTTCTGC
TATGTGGCGCGGTATTATCCCGTGTTGACGCCGGGCAAGAGCAACTCGGTCGCCGCATACACTATTCTCA
GAATGACTTGGTTGAGTACTCACCAGTCACAGAAAAGCATCTTACGGATGGCATGACAGTAAGAGAATTA
TGCAGTGCTGCCATAACCATGAGTGATAACACTGCGGCCAACTTACTTCTGACAACGATCGGAGGACCGA
AGGAGCTAACCGCTTTTTTGCACAACATGGGGGATCATGTAACTCGCCTTGATCGTTGGGAACCGGAGCT
GAATGAAGCCATACCAAACGACGAGCGTGACACCACGATGCCTGCAGCAATGGCAACAACGTTGCGCAAA
CTATTAACTGGCGAACTACTTACTCTAGCTTCCCGGCAACAATTAATAGACTGGATGGAGGCGGATAAAG
TTGCAGGACCACTTCTGCGCTCGGCCCTTCCGGCTGGCTGGTTTATTGCTGATAAATCTGGAGCCGGTGA
GCGTGGGTCTCGCGGTATCATTGCAGCACTGGGGCCAGATGGTAAGCCCTCCCGTATCGTAGTTATCTAC
ACGACGGGGAGTCAGGCAACTATGGATGAACGAAATAGACAGATCGCTGAGATAGGTGCCTCACTGATTA
AGCATTGGTAACTGTCAGACCAAGTTTACTCATATATACTTTAGATTGATTTAAAACTTCATTTTTAATT
TAAAAGGATCTAGGTGAAGATCCTTTTTGATAATCTCATGACCAAAATCCCTTAACGTGAGTTTTCGTTC
CACTGAGCGTCAGACCCCGTAGAAAAGATCAAAGGATCTTCTTGAGATCCTTTTTTTCTGCGCGTAATCT
GCTGCTTGCAAACAAAAAAACCACCGCTACCAGCGGTGGTTTGTTTGCCGGATCAAGAGCTACCAACTCT
TTTTCCGAAGGTAACTGGCTTCAGCAGAGCGCAGATACCAAATACTGTCCTTCTAGTGTAGCCGTAGTTA
GGCCACCACTTCAAGAACTCTGTAGCACCGCCTACATACCTCGCTCTGCTAATCCTGTTACCAGTGGCTG
CTGCCAGTGGCGATAAGTCGTGTCTTACCGGGTTGGACTCAAGACGATAGTTACCGGATAAGGCGCAGCG
GTCGGGCTGAACGGGGGGTTCGTGCACACAGCCCAGCTTGGAGCGAACGACCTACACCGAACTGAGATAC
CTACAGCGTGAGCTATGAGAAAGCGCCACGCTTCCCGAAGGGAGAAAGGCGGACAGGTATCCGGTAAGCG
GCAGGGTCGGAACAGGAGAGCGCACGAGGGAGCTTCCAGGGGGAAACGCCTGGTATCTTTATAGTCCTGT
CGGGTTTCGCCACCTCTGACTTGAGCGTCGATTTTTGTGATGCTCGTCAGGGGGGCGGAGCCTATGGAAA
AACGCCAGCAACGCGGCCTTTTTACGGTTCCTGGCCTTTTGCTGGCCTTGAAGCTGTCCCTGATGGTCGT
CATCTACCTGCCTGGACAGCATGGCCTGCAACGCGGGCATCCCGATGCCGCCGGAAGCGAGAAGAATCAT
AATGGGGAAGGCCATCCAGCCTCGCGTCGAACTAGATGATCCGGCTGTGGAATGTGTGTCAGTTAGGGTG
TGGAAAGTCCCCAGGCTCCCCAGCAGGCAGAAGTATGCAAAGCATGCATCTCAATTAGTCAGCAACCAGG
TGTGGAAAGTCCCCAGGCTCCCCAGCAGGCAGAAGTATGCAAAGCATGCATCTCAATTAGTCAGCAACCA
TAGTCCCGCCCCTAACTCCGCCCATCCCGCCCCTAACTCCGCCCAGTTCCGCCCATTCTCCGCCCCATGG
CTGACTAATTTTTTTTATTTATGCAGAGGCCGAGGCCGCCTCGGCCTCTGAGCTATTCCAGAAGTAGTGA
GGAGGCTTTTTTGGAGGGTGACCGCCACGACCGGTGCCGCCACCATCCCCTGACCCACGCCCCTGACCCC
TCACAAGGAGACGACCTTCCATGACCGAGTACAAGCCCACGGTGCGCCTCGCCACCCGCGACGACGTCCC
CCGGGCCGTACGCACCCTCGCCGCCGCGTTCGCCGACTACCCCGCCACGCGCCACACCGTCGACCCCGAC
CGCCACATCGAACGCGTCACCGAGCTGCAAGAACTCTTCCTCACGCGCGTCGGGCTCGACATCGGCAAGG
TGTGGGTCGCGGACGACGGCGCCGCGGTGGCGGTCTGGACCACGCCGGAGAGCGTCGAAGCGGGGGCGGT
GTTCGCCGAGATCGGCCCGCGCATGGCCGAGTTGAGCGGTTCCCGGCTGGCCGCGCAGCAACAGATGGAA
GGCCTCCTGGCGCCGCACCGGCCCAAGGAGCCCGCGTGGTTCCTGGCCACCGTCGGCGTCTCGCCCGACC
ACCAGGGCAAGGGTCTGGGCAGCGCCGTCGTGCTCCCCGGAGTGGAGGCGGCCGAGCGCGCCGGGGTGCC
CGCCTTCCTGGAGACCTCCGCGCCCCGCAACCTCCCCTTCTACGAGCGGCTCGGCTTCACCGTCACCGCC
GACGTCGAGGTGCCCGAAGGACCGCGCACCTGGTGCATGACCCGCAAGCCCGGTGCCTGACGCCCGCCCC
ACGACCCGCAGCGCCCGACCGAAAGGAGCGCACGACCCGGTCCGACGCGGCCCGACGGGTCCGAGGGGGG
TCGACCTCGAAACTTGTTTATTGCAGCTTATAATGGTTACAAATAAAGCAATAGCATCACAAATTTCACA
AATAAAGCATTTTTTTCACTGCATTCTAGTTGTGGTTTGTCCAAACTCATCAATGTATCTTATCATGTCT
GGATCTGATCCGAACCCCTTCCTCGACCAATTCTCATGTTTGACAGCTTATCATCGCAGATCCGGGCAAC
GTTGTTGCCATTGCTCGACCAATTCTCATGTTTGACAGCTTATCATCGCAGATCCGTATGGTGCACTCTC
AGTACAATCTGCTCTGATGCCGCATAGTTAAGCCAGTATCTGCTCCCTGCTTGTGTGTTGGAGGTCGCTG
AGTAGTGCGCGAGCAAAATTTAAGCTACAACAAGGCAAGGCTTGACCGACAATTGCATGAAGAATCTGCT
TAGGGTTAGGCGTTTTGCGCTGCTTCGCGATGTACGGGCCAGATATACGCGTATCTGAGGGGACTAGGGT
GTGTTTAGGCGAAAAGCGGGGCTTCGGTTGTACGCGGTTAGGAGTCCCCTCAGGATATAGTAGTTTCGCT
TTTGCATAGGGAGGGGGAAATGTAGTCTTATGCAATACTCTTGTAGTCTTGCAACATGGTAACGATGAGT
TAGCAACATGCCTTACAAGGAGAGAAAAAGCACCGTGCATGCCGATTGGTGGAAGTAAGGTGGTACGATC
GTGCCTTATTAGGAAGGCAACAGACGGGTCTGACATGGATTGGACGAACCACTGAATTCCGCATTGCAGA
GATATTGTATTTAAGTGCCTAGCTCGATACAATAAACGCCATTTGACCATTCACCACATTGGTGTGCACC
TCCAAGCTGGCCGGGGATCCTCTAGGGCCTCTGAGCTATTCCAGAAGTAGTGAAGAGGCTTTTTTGGAGG
CCTAGGCTTTTGCAAAAAGCTCCGGATCGATCCTGAGAACTTCAGGGTGAGTTTGGGGACCCTTGATTGT
TCTTTCTTTTTCGCTATTGTAAAATTCATGTTATATGGAGGGGGCAAAGTTTTCAGGGTGTTGTTTAGAA
TGGGAAGATGTCCCTTGTATCACCATGGACCCTCATGATAATTTTGTTTCTTTCACTTTCTACTCTGTTG
ACAACCATTGTCTCCTCTTATTTTCTTTTCATTTTCTGTAACTTTTTCGTTAAACTTTAGCTTGCATTTG
TAACGAATTTTTAAATTCACTTTTGTTTATTTGTCAGATTGTAAGTACTTTCTCTAATCACTTTTTTTTC
AAGGCAATCAGGGTATATTATATTGTACTTCAGCACAGTTTTAGAGAACAATTGTTATAATTAAATGATA
AGGTAGAATATTTCTGCATATAAATTCTGGCTGGCGTGGAAATATTCTTATTGGTAGAAACAACTACATC
CTGGTCATCATCCTGCCTTTCTCTTTATGGTTACAATGATATACACTGTTTGAGATGAGGATAAAATACT
CTGAGTCCAAACCGGGCCCCTCTGCTAACCATGTTCATGCCTTCTTCTTTTTCCTACAGCTCCTGGGCAA
CGTGCTGGTTATTGTGCTGTCTCATCATTTTGGCAAAGAATTGTAATACGACTCACTATAGGGCGAATTG
ATATGTCTAGATTAGATAAAAGTAAAGTGATTAACAGCGCATTAGAGCTGCTTAATGAGGTCGGAATCGA
AGGTTTAACAACCCGTAAACTCGCCCAGAAGCTAGGTGTAGAGCAGCCTACATTGTATTGGCATGTAAAA
AATAAGCGGGCTTTGCTCGACGCCTTAGCCATTGAGATGTTAGATAGGCACCATACTCACTTTTGCCCTT
TAGAAGGGGAAAGCTGGCAAGATTTTTTACGTAATAACGCTAAAAGTTTTAGATGTGCTTTACTAAGTCA
TCGCGATGGAGCAAAAGTACATTTAGGTACACGGCCTACAGAAAAACAGTATGAAACTCTCGAAAATCAA
TTAGCCTTTTTATGCCAACAAGGTTTTTCACTAGAGAATGCATTATATGCACTCAGCGCTGTGGGGCATT
TTACTTTAGGTTGCGTATTGGAAGATCAAGAGCATCAAGTCGCTAAAGAAGAAAGGGAAACACCTACTAC
TGATAGTATGCCGCCATTATTACGACAAGCTATCGAATTATTTGATCACCAAGGTGCAGAGCCAGCCTTC
TTATTCGGCCTTGAATTGATCATATGCGGATTAGAAAAACAACTTAAATGTGAAAGTGGGTCCGCGTACA
GCGGATCCCGGGAATTCAGATCTTATTAAAGCAGAACTTGTTTATTGCAGCTTATAATGGTTACAAATAA
AGCAATAGCATCACAAATTTCACAAATAAAGCATTTTTTTCACTGCATTCTAGTTGTGGTTTGTCCAAAC
TCATCAATGTATCTTATCATGTCTGGTCGAATCCATGGCGCAGAACTGGTAGGTATGGAAGATCCGCGTT
GACATTGATTATTGACTAGTTATTAATAGTAATCAATTACGGGGTCATTAGTTCATAGCCCATATATGGA
GTTCCGCGTTACATAACTTACGGTAAATGGCCCGCCTGGCTGACCGCCCAACGACCCCCGCCCATTGACG
TCAATAATGACGTATGTTCCCATAGTAACGCCAATAGGGACTTTCCATTGACGTCAATGGGTGGAGTATT
TACGGTAAACTGCCCACTTGGCAGTACATCAAGTGTATCATATGCCAAGTACGCCCCCTATTGACGTCAA
TGACGGTAAATGGCCCGCCTGGCATTATGCCCAGTACATGACCTTATGGGACTTTCCTACTTGGCAGTAC
ATCTACGTATTAGTCATCGCTATTACCATGGTGATGCGGTTTTGGCAGTACATCAATGGGCGTGGATAGC
GGTTTGACTCACGGGGATTTCCAAGTCTCCACCCCATTGACGTCAATGGGAGTTTGTTTTGGCACCAAAA
TCAACGGGACTTTCCAAAATGTCGTAACAACTCCGCCCCATTGACGCAAATGGGCGGTAGGCGTGTACGG
TGGGAGGTCTATATAAGCAGAGCTCTCCCTATCAGTGATAGAGATCTCCCTATCAGTGATAGAGATCGTC
GACGAGCTCGTTTAGTGAACCGTCAGATCGCCTGGAGACGCCATCCACGCTGTTTTGACCTCCATAGAAG
ACACCGGGACCGATCCAGCCTCCGGACTCTAGCGTTTAAACTTAAGCTTACCACCATGGATTATAAAGAC
GATGATGACAAGCACCACCACCACCACCACGACAAGGATTGTGAAATGAAACGCACCACACTGGACAGCC
CTTTGGGGAAGCTGGAGCTGTCTGGTTGTGAGCAGGGTCTGCACGAAATAATTTTTCTGGGCAAGGGGAC
GTCTGCAGCTGATGCCGTGGAGGTCCCAGCCCCCGCTGCGGTTCTCGGAGGTCCGGAGCCCCTGATGCAG
GCTACAGCCTGGCTGAATGCCTATTTCCACCAGCCCGAGGCTATCGAAGAGTTCCCCGTGCCGGCTCTTC
ACCATCCCGTTTTCCAGCAAGAGTCGTTCACCAGACAGGTGTTATGGAAGCTGCTGAAGGTTGTGAAATT
CGGAGAAGTGATTTCTTACTCTCACTTAGCAGCCCTGGCAGGCAACCCCGCAGCCACGGCAGCAGTGAAG
ACGGCACTGAGTGGCAATCCTGTCCCTATCCTGATCCCGTGCCACAGAGTGGTCCAGGGGGATTTGGATG
TGGGCGGTTACGAGGGTGGACTGGCCGTGAAGGAATGGCTTCTGGCCCATGAAGGCCACCGGTTGGGGAA
GCCAGGCTTGGGATTCGAACTGGAGGTGCTGTTCCAGGGCCCCGGTACCGCCATCACAAGTTTGTACAAA
AAAGCAGGCTTAATGGCAGAATCATCCAGCGAATCAGATCACTTCCGCTGTCGTGACCGATTGAGTCCAT
GGGCTGCCAGATCAACGCACAGGGGAACTCGAAGTCTTCCTACAGTAGAAGTTACCGAGAAGGTCAACAC
TATAACAAGTACTTTACAGGATACCAGTCGGAACCTGCGACAAGTGGACCAGATGCTTGGACGATACCGA
GAATACAGTAATGGACAGGCGGGTGCGATAGAACATTTAAAAGAAAGCTTGGAACAATCAATCGACCAAC
TCCGGAGTCAACGTTTATTGAGAAACTCAGGAGGGAGAAGTATTTCTGTTACAAGTTTGAGTGCAAGTGA
CCTTGATGGTGGCACTGGGTCAGAGCTCCATCATTTTCCACCTACCTCACCTCTCAAGGACTATGGGGAT
CCACAGGGTATTAAACGAATGAGATCAAGAACTGGTGTCCGGTTTGTTCAAGAGACTGATGATATGACTC
AGCTTCATGGTTTTCATCAGTCTCTTCGAGACCTCAGCAGTGAACAAATTCGCCTTGGAGATGATTTCAA
CAGGGAGCTTTCCAGAAGGAGCCGGTCAGATGCCGAAACAAAAAGGGCTTTGGAAGAATTGACTGAAAAA
CTTAATGAAGCCCAGAAACAAGAAGTGGTTTCAGATCGGGTGGAGCGGCGGCTTCAGGAACTGGAGAGAG
AGATGCGCACAGAAAGGGAGCTGGTGGAAAGACGCCAGGATCAACTGGGACTCATGTCCCTGCAGCTACA
GGAGGCACTAAAGAAACAAGAAGCTAAAGCAGATGAGCATGAGGGGGCAATAAAAAATAAGCTAAGACAA
ACTGAAACTGAGAAGAATCAACTTGAACAGGAATTGGAGCTATCTCGAAGGTTATTGAATCAATCAGAAG
GCAGCCGAGAAACACTTTTGCATCAGGTAGAAGAACTGCGTACACAACTTACGAAAGCAGAAGGTGATCG
AAAGGGTTTACAGCATCAAGTATCTCAGATTTCCAAGCAACAGTCAAACTATCAGGATGAACAAGGGGAG
GACTGGAGATTTAGGAGAGGGGTTGAGCGGGAAAAACAGGACCTGGAGAAGCAAATGTCAGATTTGAGAG
TGCAGCTGAACTTCAGCGCAATGGCATCTGAGTTAGAGGAAGTGAAACGGTGCATGGAGAGAAAAGACAA
GGAGAGAGCACATTTGGCATCACAAGTAGAGCACATCAATAGAAAATGTCTTTTAAATTTGGTTCAAGAT
TTGGATTGTAAAGATAATGAAATATTGACATACTCTTTACAAAGCCCTCTACATGTTTAATGATACCCAG
CTTTC
