Features (pLannotate 1.2.2; 31 found; start..end, strand, type, name):
     85..196     +  polyA_signal   bGH poly(A) signal: bovine growth hormone polyadenylation signal
    737..2294    -  rep_origin     oriP (fragment): Epstein-Barr virus oriP replication origin (Yates et al., 2000)
   2407..2625    -  CDS            gL (fragment): GL_EBVB9 - Experimental evidence at protein level: Swiss-Prot protein existence level 1. The heterodimer glycoprotein H-glycoprotein L is required for the fusion of viral and plasma membranes leading to virus entry into the host cell. Acts as a functional inhibitor of gH and maintains gH in an inhibited form. Upon binding to host integrins, gL dissociates from gH leading to activation of the viral fusion glycoproteins gB and gH. Fusion of EBV with B-lymphocytes requires the additional receptor- binding protein gp42, which forms a complex with gH/gL. The heterodimer gH/gL targets also host EPHA
   2708..4633    -  CDS            EBNA1: Epstein-Barr nuclear antigen 1, also known as EBNA-1 crucial for latent viral infection, and for episomal amplification of vectors containing the oriP origin (Okita et al., 2013)
   4671..5015    -  CDS            BRRF2_EBVB9 (fragment): Protein inferred from homology: Swiss-Prot protein existence level 3. From Epstein-Barr virus (strain B95-8) (HHV-4) (Human herpesvirus 4).
   5018..5041    -  promoter       tet promoter (fragment): E. coli promoter for tetracycline efflux protein gene
   5154..5258    +  promoter       AmpR promoter: bla
   5259..6119    +  CDS            AmpR: β-lactamase; bla; confers resistance to ampicillin, carbenicillin, and related antibiotics
   6290..6878    +  rep_origin     ori: high-copy-number ColE1/pMB1/pBR322/pUC origin of replication
   6924..7047    -  CDS            TcR (fragment): tetracycline efflux protein; tet; confers resistance to tetracycline
   7085..7382    +  promoter       SV40 promoter: SV40 enhancer and early promoter
   7459..8058    +  CDS            PuroR: puromycin N-acetyltransferase; pac from Streptomyces alboniger; confers resistance to puromycin
   8149..8283    +  polyA_signal   SV40 poly(A) signal: SV40 polyadenylation signal
   8405..8457    -  misc_feature   bom (fragment): basis of mobility region from pBR322
   8588..8681    +  ncRNA          Retro dr1: Accession: RF00214 - Retrovirus direct repeat 1 (dr1)
   8717..8978    +  promoter       RSV promoter: Rous sarcoma virus enhancer/promoter
   9004..9064    +  promoter       SV40 promoter (fragment): SV40 early promoter
   9095..9667    +  intron         β-globin intron: intron from rabbit β-globin gene
   9722..9740    +  promoter       T7 promoter: promoter for bacteriophage T7 RNA polymerase
   9751..10371   +  CDS            tetR: TETR2_ECOLX - Experimental evidence at protein level: Swiss-Prot protein existence level 1. TetR is the repressor of the tetracycline resistance element; its N-terminal region forms a helix-turn-helix structure and binds DNA. Binding of tetracycline to TetR reduces the repressor affinity for the tetracycline resistance gene (tetA) promoter operator sites. From Escherichia coli.
  10413..10534   +  polyA_signal   SV40 poly(A) signal: SV40 polyadenylation signal
  10589..10968   +  enhancer       CMV enhancer: human cytomegalovirus immediate early enhancer
  10969..11172   +  promoter       CMV promoter: human cytomegalovirus (CMV) immediate early promoter
  11174..11193   +  promoter       PLtetO-1 promoter (fragment): modified phage lambda PL promoter with tet operator sites (Lutz and Bujard, 1997)
  11195..11214   +  promoter       PLtetO-1 promoter (fragment): modified phage lambda PL promoter with tet operator sites (Lutz and Bujard, 1997)
  11222..11255   +  promoter       TRE3GV promoter (fragment): 3rd-generation Tet-responsive promoter that can be activated by binding of Tet-On® 3G, optimized for retroviral and lentiviral vectors
  11371..11388   +  CDS            9xHis (fragment): 9xHis affinity tag
  11389..11931   +  CDS            MGMT (fragment): MGMT_HUMAN - Experimental evidence at protein level: Swiss-Prot protein existence level 1. Involved in the cellular defense against the biological effects of O6-methylguanine (O6-MeG) and O4-methylthymine (O4-MeT) in DNA. Repairs the methylated nucleobase in DNA by stoichiometrically transferring the methyl group to a cysteine residue in the enzyme. This is a suicide reaction: the enzyme is irreversibly inactivated. From Homo sapiens (Human).
  11974..11998   +  protein_bind   attB1: mutant version of attB; recombination site for the Gateway® BP reaction BP Clonase™
  12001..13221   +  CDS            CEP128 (fragment): CE128_HUMAN - Also known as C14orf145, C14orf61. Experimental evidence at protein level: Swiss-Prot protein existence level 1. From Homo sapiens (Human).
  13313..14      -  protein_bind   attB2 (across the origin): mutant version of attB; recombination site for the Gateway® BP reaction BP Clonase™
>Addgene plasmid #136823 | pEBTet-SNAP-Cep128 | addgene full sequence | sequence record 275949 | Addgene NGS Result
TTGTACAAAGTGGTGATGGCAGCTAGCGGCGCGCCCGGCCGCTCGAGTCTAGAGGGCCCGTTTAAACCCG
CTGATCAGCCTCGACTGTGCCTTCTAGTTGCCAGCCATCTGTTGTTTGCCCCTCCCCCGTGCCTTCCTTG
ACCCTGGAAGGTGCCACTCCCACTGTCCTTTCCTAATAAAATGAGGAAATTGCATCGCATTGTCTGAGTA
GGTGTCATTCTATTCTGGGGGGTGGGGTGGGGCAGGACAGCAAGGGGGAGGATTGGGAAGACAATAGCAG
GCTAGAGGATCGATCCCCGCCCCGGACGAACTAAACCTGACTACGACATCTCTGCCCCTTCTTCGCGGGG
CAGTGCATGTAATCCCTTCAGTTGGTTGGTACAACTTGCCAACTGGGCCCTGTTCCACATGTGACACGGG
GGGGGACCAAACACAAAGGGGTTCTCTGACTGTAGTTGACATCCTTATAAATGGATGTGCACATTTGCCA
ACACTGAGTGGCTTTCATCCTGGAGCAGACTTTGCAGTCTGTGGACTGCAACACAACATTGCCTTTATGT
GTAACTCTTGGCTGAAGCTCTTACACCAATGCTGGGGGACATGTACCTCCCAGGGGCCCAGGAAGACTAC
GGGAGGCTACACCAACGTCAATCAGAGGGGCCTGTGTAGCTACCGATAAGCGGACCCTCAAGAGGGCATT
AGCAATAGTGTTTATAAGGCCCCCTTGTTAACCCTAAACGGGTAGCATATGCTTCCCGGGTAGTAGTATA
TACTATCCAGACTAACCCTAATTCAATAGCATATGTTACCCAACGGGAAGCATATGCTATCGAATTAGGG
TTAGTAAAAGGGTCCTAAGGAACAGCGATATCTCCCACCCCATGAGCTGTCACGGTTTTATTTACATGGG
GTCAGGATTCCACGAGGGTAGTGAACCATTTTAGTCACAAGGGCAGTGGCTGAAGATCAAGGAGCGGGCA
GTGAACTCTCCTGAATCTTCGCCTGCTTCTTCATTCTCCTTCGTTTAGCTAATAGAATAACTGCTGAGTT
GTGAACAGTAAGGTGTATGTGAGGTGCTCGAAAACAAGGTTTCAGGTGACGCCCCCAGAATAAAATTTGG
ACGGGGGGTTCAGTGGTGGCATTGTGCTATGACACCAATATAACCCTCACAAACCCCTTGGGCAATAAAT
ACTAGTGTAGGAATGAAACATTCTGAATATCTTTAACAATAGAAATCCATGGGGTGGGGACAAGCCGTAA
AGACTGGATGTCCATCTCACACGAATTTATGGCTATGGGCAACACATAATCCTAGTGCAATATGATACTG
GGGTTATTAAGATGTGTCCCAGGCAGGGACCAAGACAGGTGAACCATGTTGTTACACTCTATTTGTAACA
AGGGGAAAGAGAGTGGACGCCGACAGCAGCGGACTCCACTGGTTGTCTCTAACACCCCCGAAAATTAAAC
GGGGCTCCACGCCAATGGGGCCCATAAACAAAGACAAGTGGCCACTCTTTTTTTTGAAATTGTGGAGTGG
GGGCACGCGTCAGCCCCCACACGCCGCCCTGCGGTTTTGGACTGTAAAATAAGGGTGTAATAACTTGGCT
GATTGTAACCCCGCTAACCACTGCGGTCAAACCACTTGCCCACAAAACCACTAATGGCACCCCGGGGAAT
ACCTGCATAAGTAGGTGGGCGGGCCAAGATAGGGGCGCGATTGCTGCGATCTGGAGGACAAATTACACAC
ACTTGCGCCTGAGCGCCAAGCACAGGGTTGTTGGTCCTCATATTCACGAGGTCGCTGAGAGCACGGTGGG
CTAATGTTGCCATGGGTAGCATATACTACCCAAATATCTGGATAGCATATGCTATCCTAATCTATATCTG
GGTAGCATAGGCTATCCTAATCTATATCTGGGTAGTATATGCTATCCTAATCTGTATCCGGGTAGCATAT
GCTATCCTAATAGAGATTAGGGTAGTATATGCTATCCTAATTTATATCTGGGTAGCATATACTACCCAAA
TATCTGGATAGCATATGCTATCCTAATCTATATCTGGGTAGCATATGCTATCCTAATCTATATCTGGGTA
GCATAGGCTATCCTAATCTATATCTGGGTAGCATATGCTATCCTAATCTATATCTGGGTAGTATATGCTA
TCCTAATTTATATCTGGGTAGCATAGGCTATCCTAATCTATATCTGGGTAGCATATGCTATCCTAATCTA
TATCTGGGTAGTATATGCTATCCTAATCTGTATCCGGGTAGCATATGCTATCCTCATGCATATACAGTCA
GCATATGATACCCAGTAGTAGAGTGGGAGTGCTATCCTTTGCATATGCCGCCACCTCCCAAGGGGGCGTG
AATTTTCGCTGCTTGTCCTTTTCCTGCTGGTTGCTCCCATTCTTAGGTGAATTTAAGGAGGCCAGGCTAA
AGCCGTCGCATGTCTGATTGCTCACCAGGTAAATGTCGCTAATGTTTTCCAACGCGAGAAGGTGTTGAGC
GCGGAGCTGAGTGACGTGACAACATGGGTATGCCCAATTGCCCCATGTTGGGAGGACGAAAATGGTGACA
AGACAGATGGCCAGAAATACACCAACAGCACGCATGATGTCTACTGGGGATTTATTCTTTAGTGCGGGGG
AATACACGGCTTTTAATACGATTGAGGGCGTCTCCTAACAAGTTACATCACTCCTGCCCTTCCTCACCCT
CATCTCCATCACCTCCTTCATCTCCGTCATCTCCGTCATCACCCTCCGCGGCAGCCCCTTCCACCATAGG
TGGAAACCAGGGAGGCAAATCTACTCCATCGTCAAAGCTGCACACAGTCACCCTGATATTGCAGGTAGGA
GCGGGCTTTGTCATAACAAGGTCCTTAATCGCATCCTTCAAAACCTCAGCAAATATATGAGTTTGTAAAA
AGACCATGAAATAACAGACAATGGACTCCCTTAGCGGGCCAGGTTGTGGGCCGGGTCCAGGGGCCATTCC
AAAGGGGAGACGACTCAATGGTGTAAGACGACATTGTGGAATAGCAAGGGCAGTTCCTCGCCTTAGGTTG
TAAAGGGAGGTCTTACTACCTCCATATACGAACACACCGGCGACCCAAGTTCCTTCGTCGGTAGTCCTTT
CTACGTGACTCCTAGCCAGGAGAGCTCTTAAACCTTCTGCAATGTTCTCAAATTTCGGGTTGGAACCTCC
TTGACCACGATGCTTTCCAAACCACCCTCCTTTTTTGCGCCTGCCTCCATCACCCTGACCCCGGGGTCCA
GTGCTTGGGCCTTCTCCTGGGTCATCTGCGGGGCCCTGCTCTATCGCTCCCGGGGGCACGTCAGGCTCAC
CATCTGGGCCACCTTCTTGGTGGTATTCAAAATAATCGGCTTCCCCTACAGGGTGGAAAAATGGCCTTCT
ACCTGGAGGGGGCCTGCGCGGTGGAGACCCGGATGATGATGACTGACTACTGGGACTCCTGGGCCTCTTT
TCTCCACGTCCACGACCTCTCCCCCTGGCTCTTTCACGACTTCCCCCCCTGGCTCTTTCACGTCCTCTAC
CCCGGCGGCCTCCACTACCTCCTCGACCCCGGCCTCCACTACCTCCTCGACCCCGGCCTCCACTGCCTCC
TCGACCCCGGCCTCCACCTCCTGCTCCTGCCCCTCCTGCTCCTGCCCCTCCTCCTGCTCCTGCCCCTCCT
GCCCCTCCTGCTCCTGCCCCTCCTGCCCCTCCTGCTCCTGCCCCTCCTGCCCCTCCTGCTCCTGCCCCTC
CTGCCCCTCCTCCTGCTCCTGCCCCTCCTGCCCCTCCTCCTGCTCCTGCCCCTCCTGCCCCTCCTGCTCC
TGCCCCTCCTGCYCCTCCTGCTCCTGCCCCTCCTGCYCCTCCTGCTCCTGCCCCTCCTGCTCCTGCCCCT
CCTGCTCCTGCCCCTCCTGCTCCTGCCCCTCCTGCCCCTCCTGCCCCTCCTCCTGCTCCTGCCCCTCCTG
CTCCTGCCCCTCCTGCCCCTCCTGCCCCTCCTGCTCCTGCCCCTCCTCCTGCTCCTGCCCCTCCTGCCCC
TCCTGCCCCTCCTCCTGCTCCTGCCCCTCCTGCYCCTCCTCCTGCTCCTGCCCCTCCTCCTGCTCCTGCC
CCTCCTGCCCCTCCTGCCCCTCCTCCTSCTCCTGCCCCTCCTGCCCCTCCTCCTSCTCCTSCCCCTCCTC
CTSCTCCTSCCCCTCCTGCCCCTCCTGCCCCTCCTCCTGCTCCTGCCCCTCCTCCTGCTCCTGCCCCTCC
TGCCCCTCCTGCCCCTCCTGCCCCTCCTCCTGCTCCTGCCCCTCCTCCTGCTCCTGCCCCTCCTGCTCCT
GCCCCTCCCGCTCCTGCTCCTGCTCCTGTTCCACCGTGGGTCCCTTTGCAGCCAATGCAACTTGGACGTT
TTTGGGGTCTCCGGACACCATCTCTATGTCTTGGCCCTGATCCTGAGCCGCCCGGGGCTCCTGGTCTTCC
GCCTCCTCGTCCTCGTCCTCTTCCCCGTCCTCGTCCATGGTTATCACCCCCTCTTCTTTGAGGTCCACTG
CCGCCGGAGCCTTCTGGTCCAGATGTGTCTCCCTTCTCTCCTAGGCCATTTCCAGGTCCTGTACCTGGCC
CCTCGTCAGACATGATTCACACTAAAAGAGATCAATAGACATCTTTATTAGACGACGCTCAGTGAATACA
GGGAGTGCAGACTCCTGCCCCCTCCAACAGCCCCCCCACCCTCATCCCCTTCATGGTCGCTGTCAGACAG
ATCCAGGTCTGAAAATTCCCCATCCTCCGAACCATCCTCGTCCTCATCACCAATTACTCGCAGCCCGGAA
AACTCCCGCTGAACATCCTCAAGATTTGCGTCCTGAGCCTCAAGCCAGGCCTCAAATTCCTCGTCCCCCT
TTTTGCTGGACGGTAGGGATGGGGATTCTCGGGACCCCTCCTCTTCCTCTTCAAGGTCACCAGACAGAGA
TGCTACTGGGGCAACGGAAGAAAAGCTGGGTGCGGCCTGTGAGGATCAGCTTATCGATGATAAGCTGTCA
AACATGAGAATTCTTGAAGACGAAAGGGCCTCGTGATACGCCTATTTTTATAGGTTAATGTCATGATAAT
AATGGTTTCTTAGACGTCAGGTGGCACTTTTCGGGGAAATGTGCGCGGAACCCCTATTTGTTTATTTTTC
TAAATACATTCAAATATGTATCCGCTCATGAGACAATAACCCTGATAAATGCTTCAATAATATTGAAAAA
GGAAGAGTATGAGTATTCAACATTTCCGTGTCGCCCTTATTCCCTTTTTTGCGGCATTTTGCCTTCCTGT
TTTTGCTCACCCAGAAACGCTGGTGAAAGTAAAAGATGCTGAAGATCAGTTGGGTGCACGAGTGGGTTAC
ATCGAACTGGATCTCAACAGCGGTAAGATCCTTGAGAGTTTTCGCCCCGAAGAACGTTTTCCAATGATGA
GCACTTTTAAAGTTCTGCTATGTGGCGCGGTATTATCCCGTGTTGACGCCGGGCAAGAGCAACTCGGTCG
CCGCATACACTATTCTCAGAATGACTTGGTTGAGTACTCACCAGTCACAGAAAAGCATCTTACGGATGGC
ATGACAGTAAGAGAATTATGCAGTGCTGCCATAACCATGAGTGATAACACTGCGGCCAACTTACTTCTGA
CAACGATCGGAGGACCGAAGGAGCTAACCGCTTTTTTGCACAACATGGGGGATCATGTAACTCGCCTTGA
TCGTTGGGAACCGGAGCTGAATGAAGCCATACCAAACGACGAGCGTGACACCACGATGCCTGCAGCAATG
GCAACAACGTTGCGCAAACTATTAACTGGCGAACTACTTACTCTAGCTTCCCGGCAACAATTAATAGACT
GGATGGAGGCGGATAAAGTTGCAGGACCACTTCTGCGCTCGGCCCTTCCGGCTGGCTGGTTTATTGCTGA
TAAATCTGGAGCCGGTGAGCGTGGGTCTCGCGGTATCATTGCAGCACTGGGGCCAGATGGTAAGCCCTCC
CGTATCGTAGTTATCTACACGACGGGGAGTCAGGCAACTATGGATGAACGAAATAGACAGATCGCTGAGA
TAGGTGCCTCACTGATTAAGCATTGGTAACTGTCAGACCAAGTTTACTCATATATACTTTAGATTGATTT
AAAACTTCATTTTTAATTTAAAAGGATCTAGGTGAAGATCCTTTTTGATAATCTCATGACCAAAATCCCT
TAACGTGAGTTTTCGTTCCACTGAGCGTCAGACCCCGTAGAAAAGATCAAAGGATCTTCTTGAGATCCTT
TTTTTCTGCGCGTAATCTGCTGCTTGCAAACAAAAAAACCACCGCTACCAGCGGTGGTTTGTTTGCCGGA
TCAAGAGCTACCAACTCTTTTTCCGAAGGTAACTGGCTTCAGCAGAGCGCAGATACCAAATACTGTCCTT
CTAGTGTAGCCGTAGTTAGGCCACCACTTCAAGAACTCTGTAGCACCGCCTACATACCTCGCTCTGCTAA
TCCTGTTACCAGTGGCTGCTGCCAGTGGCGATAAGTCGTGTCTTACCGGGTTGGACTCAAGACGATAGTT
ACCGGATAAGGCGCAGCGGTCGGGCTGAACGGGGGGTTCGTGCACACAGCCCAGCTTGGAGCGAACGACC
TACACCGAACTGAGATACCTACAGCGTGAGCTATGAGAAAGCGCCACGCTTCCCGAAGGGAGAAAGGCGG
ACAGGTATCCGGTAAGCGGCAGGGTCGGAACAGGAGAGCGCACGAGGGAGCTTCCAGGGGGAAACGCCTG
GTATCTTTATAGTCCTGTCGGGTTTCGCCACCTCTGACTTGAGCGTCGATTTTTGTGATGCTCGTCAGGG
GGGCGGAGCCTATGGAAAAACGCCAGCAACGCGGCCTTTTTACGGTTCCTGGCCTTTTGCTGGCCTTGAA
GCTGTCCCTGATGGTCGTCATCTACCTGCCTGGACAGCATGGCCTGCAACGCGGGCATCCCGATGCCGCC
GGAAGCGAGAAGAATCATAATGGGGAAGGCCATCCAGCCTCGCGTCGAACTAGATGATCCGGCTGTGGAA
TGTGTGTCAGTTAGGGTGTGGAAAGTCCCCAGGCTCCCCAGCAGGCAGAAGTATGCAAAGCATGCATCTC
AATTAGTCAGCAACCAGGTGTGGAAAGTCCCCAGGCTCCCCAGCAGGCAGAAGTATGCAAAGCATGCATC
TCAATTAGTCAGCAACCATAGTCCCGCCCCTAACTCCGCCCATCCCGCCCCTAACTCCGCCCAGTTCCGC
CCATTCTCCGCCCCATGGCTGACTAATTTTTTTTATTTATGCAGAGGCCGAGGCCGCCTCGGCCTCTGAG
CTATTCCAGAAGTAGTGAGGAGGCTTTTTTGGAGGGTGACCGCCACGACCGGTGCCGCCACCATCCCCTG
ACCCACGCCCCTGACCCCTCACAAGGAGACGACCTTCCATGACCGAGTACAAGCCCACGGTGCGCCTCGC
CACCCGCGACGACGTCCCCCGGGCCGTACGCACCCTCGCCGCCGCGTTCGCCGACTACCCCGCCACGCGC
CACACCGTCGACCCCGACCGCCACATCGAACGCGTCACCGAGCTGCAAGAACTCTTCCTCACGCGCGTCG
GGCTCGACATCGGCAAGGTGTGGGTCGCGGACGACGGCGCCGCGGTGGCGGTCTGGACCACGCCGGAGAG
CGTCGAAGCGGGGGCGGTGTTCGCCGAGATCGGCCCGCGCATGGCCGAGTTGAGCGGTTCCCGGCTGGCC
GCGCAGCAACAGATGGAAGGCCTCCTGGCGCCGCACCGGCCCAAGGAGCCCGCGTGGTTCCTGGCCACCG
TCGGCGTCTCGCCCGACCACCAGGGCAAGGGTCTGGGCAGCGCCGTCGTGCTCCCCGGAGTGGAGGCGGC
CGAGCGCGCCGGGGTGCCCGCCTTCCTGGAGACCTCCGCGCCCCGCAACCTCCCCTTCTACGAGCGGCTC
GGCTTCACCGTCACCGCCGACGTCGAGGTGCCCGAAGGACCGCGCACCTGGTGCATGACCCGCAAGCCCG
GTGCCTGACGCCCGCCCCACGACCCGCAGCGCCCGACCGAAAGGAGCGCACGACCCGGTCCGACGCGGCC
CGACGGGTCCGAGGGGGGTCGACCTCGAAACTTGTTTATTGCAGCTTATAATGGTTACAAATAAAGCAAT
AGCATCACAAATTTCACAAATAAAGCATTTTTTTCACTGCATTCTAGTTGTGGTTTGTCCAAACTCATCA
ATGTATCTTATCATGTCTGGATCTGATCCGAACCCCTTCCTCGACCAATTCTCATGTTTGACAGCTTATC
ATCGCAGATCCGGGCAACGTTGTTGCCATTGCTCGACCAATTCTCATGTTTGACAGCTTATCATCGCAGA
TCCGTATGGTGCACTCTCAGTACAATCTGCTCTGATGCCGCATAGTTAAGCCAGTATCTGCTCCCTGCTT
GTGTGTTGGAGGTCGCTGAGTAGTGCGCGAGCAAAATTTAAGCTACAACAAGGCAAGGCTTGACCGACAA
TTGCATGAAGAATCTGCTTAGGGTTAGGCGTTTTGCGCTGCTTCGCGATGTACGGGCCAGATATACGCGT
ATCTGAGGGGACTAGGGTGTGTTTAGGCGAAAAGCGGGGCTTCGGTTGTACGCGGTTAGGAGTCCCCTCA
GGATATAGTAGTTTCGCTTTTGCATAGGGAGGGGGAAATGTAGTCTTATGCAATACTCTTGTAGTCTTGC
AACATGGTAACGATGAGTTAGCAACATGCCTTACAAGGAGAGAAAAAGCACCGTGCATGCCGATTGGTGG
AAGTAAGGTGGTACGATCGTGCCTTATTAGGAAGGCAACAGACGGGTCTGACATGGATTGGACGAACCAC
TGAATTCCGCATTGCAGAGATATTGTATTTAAGTGCCTAGCTCGATACAATAAACGCCATTTGACCATTC
ACCACATTGGTGTGCACCTCCAAGCTGGCCGGGGATCCTCTAGGGCCTCTGAGCTATTCCAGAAGTAGTG
AAGAGGCTTTTTTGGAGGCCTAGGCTTTTGCAAAAAGCTCCGGATCGATCCTGAGAACTTCAGGGTGAGT
TTGGGGACCCTTGATTGTTCTTTCTTTTTCGCTATTGTAAAATTCATGTTATATGGAGGGGGCAAAGTTT
TCAGGGTGTTGTTTAGAATGGGAAGATGTCCCTTGTATCACCATGGACCCTCATGATAATTTTGTTTCTT
TCACTTTCTACTCTGTTGACAACCATTGTCTCCTCTTATTTTCTTTTCATTTTCTGTAACTTTTTCGTTA
AACTTTAGCTTGCATTTGTAACGAATTTTTAAATTCACTTTTGTTTATTTGTCAGATTGTAAGTACTTTC
TCTAATCACTTTTTTTTCAAGGCAATCAGGGTATATTATATTGTACTTCAGCACAGTTTTAGAGAACAAT
TGTTATAATTAAATGATAAGGTAGAATATTTCTGCATATAAATTCTGGCTGGCGTGGAAATATTCTTATT
GGTAGAAACAACTACATCCTGGTCATCATCCTGCCTTTCTCTTTATGGTTACAATGATATACACTGTTTG
AGATGAGGATAAAATACTCTGAGTCCAAACCGGGCCCCTCTGCTAACCATGTTCATGCCTTCTTCTTTTT
CCTACAGCTCCTGGGCAACGTGCTGGTTATTGTGCTGTCTCATCATTTTGGCAAAGAATTGTAATACGAC
TCACTATAGGGCGAATTGATATGTCTAGATTAGATAAAAGTAAAGTGATTAACAGCGCATTAGAGCTGCT
TAATGAGGTCGGAATCGAAGGTTTAACAACCCGTAAACTCGCCCAGAAGCTAGGTGTAGAGCAGCCTACA
TTGTATTGGCATGTAAAAAATAAGCGGGCTTTGCTCGACGCCTTAGCCATTGAGATGTTAGATAGGCACC
ATACTCACTTTTGCCCTTTAGAAGGGGAAAGCTGGCAAGATTTTTTACGTAATAACGCTAAAAGTTTTAG
ATGTGCTTTACTAAGTCATCGCGATGGAGCAAAAGTACATTTAGGTACACGGCCTACAGAAAAACAGTAT
GAAACTCTCGAAAATCAATTAGCCTTTTTATGCCAACAAGGTTTTTCACTAGAGAATGCATTATATGCAC
TCAGCGCTGTGGGGCATTTTACTTTAGGTTGCGTATTGGAAGATCAAGAGCATCAAGTCGCTAAAGAAGA
AAGGGAAACACCTACTACTGATAGTATGCCGCCATTATTACGACAAGCTATCGAATTATTTGATCACCAA
GGTGCAGAGCCAGCCTTCTTATTCGGCCTTGAATTGATCATATGCGGATTAGAAAAACAACTTAAATGTG
AAAGTGGGTCCGCGTACAGCGGATCCCGGGAATTCAGATCTTATTAAAGCAGAACTTGTTTATTGCAGCT
TATAATGGTTACAAATAAAGCAATAGCATCACAAATTTCACAAATAAAGCATTTTTTTCACTGCATTCTA
GTTGTGGTTTGTCCAAACTCATCAATGTATCTTATCATGTCTGGTCGAATCCATGGCGCAGAACTGGTAG
GTATGGAAGATCCGCGTTGACATTGATTATTGACTAGTTATTAATAGTAATCAATTACGGGGTCATTAGT
TCATAGCCCATATATGGAGTTCCGCGTTACATAACTTACGGTAAATGGCCCGCCTGGCTGACCGCCCAAC
GACCCCCGCCCATTGACGTCAATAATGACGTATGTTCCCATAGTAACGCCAATAGGGACTTTCCATTGAC
GTCAATGGGTGGAGTATTTACGGTAAACTGCCCACTTGGCAGTACATCAAGTGTATCATATGCCAAGTAC
GCCCCCTATTGACGTCAATGACGGTAAATGGCCCGCCTGGCATTATGCCCAGTACATGACCTTATGGGAC
TTTCCTACTTGGCAGTACATCTACGTATTAGTCATCGCTATTACCATGGTGATGCGGTTTTGGCAGTACA
TCAATGGGCGTGGATAGCGGTTTGACTCACGGGGATTTCCAAGTCTCCACCCCATTGACGTCAATGGGAG
TTTGTTTTGGCACCAAAATCAACGGGACTTTCCAAAATGTCGTAACAACTCCGCCCCATTGACGCAAATG
GGCGGTAGGCGTGTACGGTGGGAGGTCTATATAAGCAGAGCTCTCCCTATCAGTGATAGAGATCTCCCTA
TCAGTGATAGAGATCGTCGACGAGCTCGTTTAGTGAACCGTCAGATCGCCTGGAGACGCCATCCACGCTG
TTTTGACCTCCATAGAAGACACCGGGACCGATCCAGCCTCCGGACTCTAGCGTTTAAACTTAAGCTTACC
ACCATGGATTATAAAGACGATGATGACAAGCACCACCACCACCACCACGACAAGGATTGTGAAATGAAAC
GCACCACACTGGACAGCCCTTTGGGGAAGCTGGAGCTGTCTGGTTGTGAGCAGGGTCTGCACGAAATAAT
TTTTCTGGGCAAGGGGACGTCTGCAGCTGATGCCGTGGAGGTCCCAGCCCCCGCTGCGGTTCTCGGAGGT
CCGGAGCCCCTGATGCAGGCTACAGCCTGGCTGAATGCCTATTTCCACCAGCCCGAGGCTATCGAAGAGT
TCCCCGTGCCGGCTCTTCACCATCCCGTTTTCCAGCAAGAGTCGTTCACCAGACAGGTGTTATGGAAGCT
GCTGAAGGTTGTGAAATTCGGAGAAGTGATTTCTTACTCTCACTTAGCAGCCCTGGCAGGCAACCCCGCA
GCCACGGCAGCAGTGAAGACGGCACTGAGTGGCAATCCTGTCCCTATCCTGATCCCGTGCCACAGAGTGG
TCCAGGGGGATTTGGATGTGGGCGGTTACGAGGGTGGACTGGCCGTGAAGGAATGGCTTCTGGCCCATGA
AGGCCACCGGTTGGGGAAGCCAGGCTTGGGATTCGAACTGGAGGTGCTGTTCCAGGGCCCCGGTACCGCC
ATCACAAGTTTGTACAAAAAAGCAGGCTTAATGGCAGAATCATCCAGCGAATCAGATCACTTCCGCTGTC
GTGACCGATTGAGTCCATGGGCTGCCAGATCAACGCACAGGGGAACTCGAAGTCTTCCTACAGTAGAAGT
TACCGAGAAGGTCAACACTATAACAAGTACTTTACAGGATACCAGTCGGAACCTGCGACAAGTGGACCAG
ATGCTTGGACGATACCGAGAATACAGTAATGGACAGGCGGGTGCGATAGAACATTTAAAAGAAAGCTTGG
AACAATCAATCGACCAACTCCGGAGTCAACGTTTATTGAGAAACTCAGGAGGGAGAAGTATTTCTGTTAC
AAGTTTGAGTGCAAGTGACCTTGATGGTGGCACTGGGTCAGAGCTCCATCATTTTCCACCTACCTCACCT
CTCAAGGACTATGGGGATCCACAGGGTATTAAACGAATGAGATCAAGAACTGGTGTCCGGTTTGTTCAAG
AGACTGATGATATGACTCAGCTTCATGGTTTTCATCAGTCTCTTCGAGACCTCAGCAGTGAACAAATTCG
CCTTGGAGATGATTTCAACAGGGAGCTTTCCAGAAGGAGCCGGTCAGATGCCGAAACAAAAAGGGCTTTG
GAAGAATTGACTGAAAAACTTAATGAAGCCCAGAAACAAGAAGTGGTTTCAGATCGGGTGGAGCGGCGGC
TTCAGGAACTGGAGAGAGAGATGCGCACAGAAAGGGAGCTGGTGGAAAGACGCCAGGATCAACTGGGACT
CATGTCCCTGCAGCTACAGGAGGCACTAAAGAAACAAGAAGCTAAAGCAGATGAGCATGAGGGGGCAATA
AAAAATAAGCTAAGACAAACTGAAACTGAGAAGAATCAACTTGAACAGGAATTGGAGCTATCTCGAAGGT
TATTGAATCAATCAGAAGGCAGCCGAGAAACACTTTTGCATCAGGTAGAAGAACTGCGTACACAACTTAC
GAAAGCAGAAGGTGATCGAAAGGGTTTACAGCATCAAGTATCTCAGATTTCCAAGCAACAGTCAAACTAT
CAGGATGAACAAGGGGAGGACTGGAGATTTAGGAGAGGGGTTGAGCGGGAAAAACAGGACCTGGAGAAGC
AAATGTCAGATTTGAGAGTGCAGCTGAACTTCAGCGCAATGGCATCTGAGTTAGAGGAAGTGAAACGGTG
CATGGAGAGAAAAGACAAGGAGAGAGCACATTTGGCATCACAAGTAGAGCACATCAATAGAAAATGTCTT
TTAAATTTGGTTCAAGATTTGGATTGTAAAGATAATGAAATATTGACATACTCTTTACAAAGCCCTCTAC
ATGTTTAATGATACCCAGCTTTC
