>Addgene plasmid #136823 | pEBTet-SNAP-Cep128 | depositor partial sequence | sequence record 264079 | Insert
ATGGGCGGTAGGCGTGTACGGTGGGAGGTCTATATAAGCAGAGCTCTCCCTATCAGTGATAGAGATCTCC
CTATCAGTGATAGAGATCGTCGACGAGCTCGTTTAGTGAACCGTCAGATCGCCTGGAGACGCCATCCACG
CTGTTTTGACCTCCATAGAAGACACCGGGACCGATCCAGCCTCCGGACTCTAGCGTTTAAACTTAAGCTT
ACCACCATGGATTATAAAGACGATGATGACAAGCACCACCACCACCACCACGACAAGGATTGTGAAATGA
AACGCACCACACTGGACAGCCCTTTGGGGAAGCTGGAGCTGTCTGGTTGTGAGCAGGGTCTGCACGAAAT
AATTTTTCTGGGCAAGGGGACGTCTGCAGCTGATGCCGTGGAGGTCCCAGCCCCCGCTGCGGTTCTCGGA
GGTCCGGAGCCCCTGATGCAGGCTACAGCCTGGCTGAATGCCTATTTCCACCAGCCCGAGGCTATCGAAG
AGTTCCCCGTGCCGGCTCTTCACCATCCCGTTTTCCAGCAAGAGTCGTTCACCAGACAGGTGTTATGGAA
GCTGCTGAAGGTTGTGAAATTCGGAGAAGTGATTTCTTACTCTCACTTAGCAGCCCTGGCAGGCAACCCC
GCAGCCACGGCAGCAGTGAAGACGGCACTGAGTGGCAATCCTGTCCCTATCCTGATCCCGTGCCACAGAG
TGGTCCAGGGGGATTTGGATGTGGGCGGTTACGAGGGTGGACTGGCCGTGAAGGAATGGCTTCTGGCCCA
TGAAGGCCACCGGTTGGGGAAGCCAGGCTTGGGATTCGAACTGGAGGTGCTGTTCCAGGGCCCCGGTACC
GCCATCACAAGTTTGTACAAAAAAGCAGGCTTAATGGCAGAATCATCCAGCGAATCAGATCACTTCCGCT
GTCGTGACCGATTGAGTCCATGGGCTGCCAGATCAACGCACAGGGGAACTCGAAGTCTTCCTACAGTAGA
AGTTACCGAGAAGGTCAACACTATAACAAGTACTTTACAGGATACCAGTCGGAACCTGCGACAAGTGGAC
CAGATGCTTGGACGATACCGAGAATACAGTAATGGACAGGCGGGTGCGATAGAACATTTAAAAGAAAGCT
TGGAACAATCAATCGACCAACTCCGGAGTCAACGTTTATTGAGAAACTCAGGAGGGAGAAGTATTTCTGT
TACAAGTTTGAGTGCAAGTGACCTTGATGGTGGCACTGGGTCAGAGCTCCATCATTTTCCACCTACCTCA
CCTCTCAAGGACTATGGGGATCCACAGGGTATTAAACGAATGAGATCAAGAACTGGTGTCCGGTTTGTTC
AAGAGACTGATGATATGACTCAGCTTCATGGTTTTCATCAGTCTCTTCGAGACCTCAGCAGTGAACAAAT
TCGCCTTGGAGATGATTTCAACAGGGAGCTTTCCAGAAGGAGCCGGTCAGATGCCGAAACAAAAAGGGCT
TTGGAAGAATTGACTGAAAAACTTAATGAAGCCCAGAAACAAGAAGTGGTTTCAGATCGGGTGGAGCGGC
GGCTTCAGGAACTGGAGAGAGAGATGCGCACAGAAAGGGAGCTGGTGGAAAGACGCCAGGATCAACTGGG
ACTCATGTCCCTGCAGCTACAGGAGGCACTAAAGAAACAAGAAGCTAAAGCAGATGAGCATGAGGGGGCA
ATAAAAAATAAGCTAAGACAAACTGAAACTGAGAAGAATCAACTTGAACAGGAATTGGAGCTATCTCGAA
GGTTATTGAATCAATCAGAAGGCAGCCGAGAAACACTTTTGCATCAGGTAGAAGAACTGCGTACACAACT
TACGAAAGCAGAAGGTGATCGAAAGGGTTTACAGCATCAAGTATCTCAGATTTCCAAGCAACAGTCAAAC
TATCAGGATGAACAAGGGGAGGACTGGAGATTTAGGAGAGGGGTTGAGCGGGAAAAACAGGACCTGGAGA
AGCAAATGTCAGATTTGAGAGTGCAGCTGAACTTCAGCGCAATGGCATCTGAGTTAGAGGAAGTGAAACG
GTGCATGGAGAGAAAAGACAAGGAGAGAGCACATTTGGCATCACAAGTAGAGCACATCAATAGAAAATGT
CTTTTAAATTTGGTTCAAGATTTGGATTGTAAAGATAATGAAATATTGACATACTCTTTACAAAGCCCTC
TACATGTTTAA
